Addgene plasmid #119669: pC0.004
Purpose: Level 0 part. Promoter
Depositing lab: Alistair McCormick. Depositing organization: University of Edinburgh. Publication: CyanoGate: A Modular Cloning Suite for Engineering Cyanobacteria Based on the Plant MoClo Syntax. Vasudevan R, Gale GAR, Schiavon AA, Puzorjov A, Malin J, Gillespie MD, Vavitsas K, Zulkower V, Wang B, Howe CJ, Lea-Smith DJ, McCormick AJ. Plant Physiol. 2019 May;180(1):39-55. doi: 10.1104/pp.18.01401. Epub 2019 Feb 28. PubMed 30819783.
Backbone
  Vector backbone: pICH41295
  Backbone size w/o insert (bp): 2247
  Vector type: Synthetic Biology
Growth in bacteria
  Bacterial resistance: Spectinomycin, 50 μg/mL
  Growth temperature: 37°C
  Growth strain: DH5alpha
  Copy number: High Copy
Gene/Insert
  Gene/Insert name: Pcpc560+A
  Insert size (bp): 561
  Mutation: bp 89 T to C, bp 187 C to A, bp 561 extra A
  Cloning method: Restriction Enzyme; 5′ cloning site BpiI (destroyed during cloning); 3′ cloning site BpiI (destroyed during cloning)
  Sequencing primers: 5′ ttgagtgagctgataccgct; 3′ GTCTCATGAGCGGATACATATTTGAATG
Terms and licenses: Academic/Nonprofit Terms; Industry Terms: Not Available to Industry
Depositor comments: cpc560 promoter with extended spacer region. Please visit https://www.biorxiv.org/content/10.1101/426700v1 for bioRxiv preprint.
How to cite: pC0.004 was a gift from Alistair McCormick (Addgene plasmid # 119669 ; http://n2t.net/addgene:119669 ; RRID:Addgene_119669)
