[The description below was written by a language model from this plasmid's Addgene catalogue record and pLannotate feature annotations shown in this document.]
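Description:
pC0.004 is a Level 0 promoter part from the CyanoGate modular cloning suite, a Golden Gate toolkit for engineering cyanobacteria that follows the plant MoClo syntax. It is built in the pICH41295 acceptor backbone, listed as a synthetic biology vector, and is maintained in E. coli rather than being a delivery vector in its own right. Propagation relies on a high-copy ColE1/pUC-type origin, and selection is by spectinomycin through the aadA aminoglycoside adenylyltransferase gene, which appears to be driven by an upstream bla (AmpR) promoter. The short integrase, gentamicin acetyltransferase and lacI fragments picked up by the annotation are most likely non-functional remnants flanking the resistance cassette and the cloning site, not working genes.

The payload is Pcpc560+A, a 561 bp version of the cpc560 promoter. The depositor describes it as having an extended spacer region, produced by an extra A at position 561. It also carries two point changes (T to C at position 89 and C to A at position 187); the record does not say why these were made. The insert was cloned with BpiI, and both sites were destroyed in the process, as is usual for Level 0 assembly. In the MoClo scheme, such parts are subsequently released with a second Type IIS enzyme and joined through defined overhangs to coding sequences and terminators to form Level 1 transcription units. The automated feature table covers only backbone elements and does not annotate the promoter itself, which presumably occupies the unannotated region near the end of the 2,814 nt sequence. The plasmid serves as a reusable promoter module for building expression cassettes for cyanobacteria.
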