Features (pLannotate 1.2.2; 6 found; start..end, strand, type, name):
    110..214     +  promoter       AmpR promoter: bla
    205..285     -  CDS            int (fragment): INT2_ECOLX - Protein inferred from homology: Swiss-Prot protein existence level 3. Putative integrase believed to be involved in the insertion of antibiotic resistance genes into plasmids and transposons. From Escherichia coli.
    373..429     +  CDS            GmR (fragment): gentamycin acetyltransferase; aacC1; confers resistance to gentamycin
    436..1224    +  CDS            aadA: S3AD_ECOLX - Experimental evidence at protein level: Swiss-Prot protein existence level 1. Mediates bacterial resistance to the antibiotics streptomycin and spectinomycin. From Escherichia coli.
   1398..1986    +  rep_origin     ori: high-copy-number ColE1/pMB1/pBR322/pUC origin of replication
   2169..2218    +  CDS            lacI (fragment): lac repressor; lacI; The lac repressor binds to the lac operator to inhibit transcription in E. coli. This inhibition can be relieved by adding lactose or isopropyl-β-D-thiogalactopyranoside (IPTG).
>Addgene plasmid #119669 | pC0.004 | addgene full sequence | sequence record 252350 | Addgene NGS Result
GTGGCTCTTCAGTGGACGAAAGGGCCTCGTGATACGCCTATTTTTATAGGTTAATGTCATGATAATAATG
GTTTCTTAGACGTCAGGTGGCACTTTTCGGGGAAATGTGCGCGGAACCCCTATTTGTTTATTTTTCTAAA
TACATTCAAATATGTATCCGCTCATGAGACAATAACCCTGATAAATGCTTCAATAATATTGAAAAAGGAA
GAGTATGCGCTCACGCAACTGGTCCAGAACCTTGACCGAACGCAGCGGTGGTAACGGCGCAGTGGCGGTT
TTCATGGCTTGTTATGACTGTTTTTTTTTGGGGTACAGTCTATGCCTCGGGCATCCAAGCAGCAAGCGCG
TTACGCCGTGGGTCGATGTTTGATGTTATGGAGCAGCAACGATGTTACGCAGCAGGGCAGTCGCCCTAAA
ACAAAGTTAAACATCATGAGGGAAGCGGTGATCGCCGAAGTATCGACTCAACTATCAGAGGTAGTTGGCG
TCATCGAGCGCCATCTCGAACCGACGTTGCTGGCCGTACATTTGTACGGCTCCGCAGTGGATGGCGGCCT
GAAGCCACACAGCGATATTGATTTGCTGGTTACGGTGACCGTAAGGCTTGATGAAACAACGCGGCGAGCT
TTGATCAACGACCTTTTGGAAACTTCGGCTTCCCCTGGAGAGAGCGAGATTCTCCGCGCTGTAGAAGTCA
CCATTGTTGTGCACGACGACATCATTCCGTGGCGTTATCCAGCTAAGCGCGAACTGCAATTTGGAGAATG
GCAGCGCAATGACATTCTTGCAGGTATCTTCGAGCCAGCCACGATCGACATTGATCTGGCTATCTTGCTG
ACAAAAGCAAGAGAACATAGCGTTGCCTTGGTAGGTCCAGCGGCGGAGGAACTCTTTGATCCGGTTCCTG
AACAGGATCTATTTGAGGCGCTAAATGAAACCTTAACGCTATGGAACTCGCCGCCCGACTGGGCTGGCGA
TGAGCGAAATGTAGTGCTTACGTTGTCCCGCATTTGGTACAGCGCAGTAACCGGCAAAATCGCGCCGAAG
GATGTCGCTGCCGACTGGGCAATGGAGCGCCTGCCGGCCCAGTATCAGCCCGTCATACTTGAAGCTAGAC
AGGCTTATCTTGGACAAGAAGAAGATCGCTTGGCCTCGCGCGCAGATCAGTTGGAAGAATTTGTCCATTA
CGTAAAAGGCGAGATCACCAAGGTAGTCGGCAAATAACTGTCAGACCAAGTTTACTCATATATACTTTAG
ATTGATTTAAAACTTCATTTTTAATTTAAAAGGATCTAGGTGAAGATCCTTTTTGATAATCTCATGACCA
AAATCCCTTAACGTGAGTTTTCGTTCCACTGAGCGTCAGACCCCGTAGAAAAGATCAAAGGATCTTCTTG
AGATCCTTTTTTTCTGCGCGTAATCTGCTGCTTGCAAACAAAAAAACCACCGCTACCAGCGGTGGTTTGT
TTGCCGGATCAAGAGCTACCAACTCTTTTTCCGAAGGTAACTGGCTTCAGCAGAGCGCAGATACCAAATA
CTGTTCTTCTAGTGTAGCCGTAGTTAGGCCACCACTTCAAGAACTCTGTAGCACCGCCTACATACCTCGC
TCTGCTAATCCTGTTACCAGTGGCTGCTGCCAGTGGCGATAAGTCGTGTCTTACCGGGTTGGACTCAAGA
CGATAGTTACCGGATAAGGCGCAGCGGTCGGGCTGAACGGGGGGTTCGTGCACACAGCCCAGCTTGGAGC
GAACGACCTACACCGAACTGAGATACCTACAGCGTGAGCTATGAGAAAGCGCCACGCTTCCCGAAGGGAG
AAAGGCGGACAGGTATCCGGTAAGCGGCAGGGTCGGAACAGGAGAGCGCACGAGGGAGCTTCCAGGGGGA
AACGCCTGGTATCTTTATAGTCCTGTCGGGTTTCGCCACCTCTGACTTGAGCGTCGATTTTTGTGATGCT
CGTCAGGGGGGCGGAGCCTATGGAAAAACGCCAGCAACGCGGCCTTTTTACGGTTCCTGGCCTTTTGCTG
GCCTTTTGCTCACATGTTCTTTCCTGCGTTATCCCCTGATTCTGTGGATAACCGTATTACCGCCTTTGAG
TGAGCTGATACCGCTCGCCGCAGCCGAACGACCGAGCGCAGCGAGTCAGTGAGCGAGGAAGCGGAAGAGC
GCCCAATACGCAAACCGCCTCTCCCCGCGCGTTGGCCGATTCATTAATCACTCTGTGGTCTCAGGAGCAC
CTGTAGAGAAGAGTCCCTGAATATCAAAATGGTGGGATAAAAAGCTCAAAAAGGAAAGTAGGCTGTGGTT
CCCTAGGCAACAGTCCTCCCTACCCCACTGGAAACTAAAAAAACGAGAAAAGTTCGCACCGAACATCAAT
TGCATAATTTTAGCCCTAAAACATAAGCTGAACGAAACTGGTTATCTTCCCTTCCCAATCCAGGACAATC
TGAGAATCCCCTGCAACATTACTTAACAAAAAAGCAGGAATAAAATTAACAAGATGTAACAGACATAAGT
CCCATCACCGTTGTATAAAGTTAACTGTGGGATTGCAAAAGCATTCAAGCCTAGGCGCTGAGCTGTTTGA
GCATCCCGGTGGCCCTTGTCGCTGCCTCCGTGTTTCTCCCTGGATTTATTTAGGTAATATCTCTCATAAA
TCCCCGGGTAGTTAACGAAAGTTAATGGAGATCAGTAACAATAACTCTAGGGTCATTACTTTGGACTCCC
TCAGTTTATCCGGGGGAATTGTGTTTAAGAAAATCCCAACTCATAAAGTCAAGTAGGAGATTAATTCAAA
TGTGAGACCACGAA
