>Addgene plasmid #119669 | pC0.004 | depositor partial sequence | sequence record 252347 | Pcpc560+A
CACCTGTAGAGAAGAGTCCCTGAATATCAAAATGGTGGGATAAAAAGCTCAAAAAGGAAAGTAGGCTGTG
GTTCCCTAGGCAACAGTCCTCCCTACCCCACTGGAAACTAAAAAAACGAGAAAAGTTCGCACCGAACATC
AATTGCATAATTTTAGCCCTAAAACATAAGCTGAACGAAACTGGTTATCTTCCCTTCCCAATCCAGGACA
ATCTGAGAATCCCCTGCAACATTACTTAACAAAAAAGCAGGAATAAAATTAACAAGATGTAACAGACATA
AGTCCCATCACCGTTGTATAAAGTTAACTGTGGGATTGCAAAAGCATTCAAGCCTAGGCGCTGAGCTGTT
TGAGCATCCCGGTGGCCCTTGTCGCTGCCTCCGTGTTTCTCCCTGGATTTATTTAGGTAATATCTCTCAT
AAATCCCCGGGTAGTTAACGAAAGTTAATGGAGATCAGTAACAATAACTCTAGGGTCATTACTTTGGACT
CCCTCAGTTTATCCGGGGGAATTGTGTTTAAGAAAATCCCAACTCATAAAGTCAAGTAGGAGATTAATTC
A
